>Addgene plasmid #186302 | Integrin Beta1-mPA-GFP | addgene full sequence | sequence record 366177 | Addgene NGS Result
CGCCATGCATTAGTTATTAATAGTAATCAATTACGGGGTCATTAGTTCATAGCCCATATATGGAGTTCCG
CGTTACATAACTTACGGTAAATGGCCCGCCTGGCTGACCGCCCAACGACCCCCGCCCATTGACGTCAATA
ATGACGTATGTTCCCATAGTAACGCCAATAGGGACTTTCCATTGACGTCAATGGGTGGAGTATTTACGGT
AAACTGCCCACTTGGCAGTACATCAAGTGTATCATATGCCAAGTACGCCCCCTATTGACGTCAATGACGG
TAAATGGCCCGCCTGGCATTATGCCCAGTACATGACCTTATGGGACTTTCCTACTTGGCAGTACATCTAC
GTATTAGTCATCGCTATTACCATGGTGATGCGGTTTTGGCAGTACATCAATGGGCGTGGATAGCGGTTTG
ACTCACGGGGATTTCCAAGTCTCCACCCCATTGACGTCAATGGGAGTTTGTTTTGGCACCAAAATCAACG
GGACTTTCCAAAATGTCGTAACAACTCCGCCCCATTGACGCAAATGGGCGGTAGGCGTGTACGGTGGGAG
GTCTATATAAGCAGAGCTGGTTTAGTGAACCGTCAGATCCGCTAGCGCTACCGGACTCAGATCTCGAGAC
CGCCATGAATTTACAACCAATTTTCTGGATTGGACTGATCAGTTCAGTTTGCTGTGTGTTTGCTCAAACA
GATGAAAATAGATGTTTAAAAGCAAATGCCAAATCATGTGGAGAATGTATACAAGCAGGGCCAAATTGTG
GGTGGTGCACAAATTCAACATTTTTACAGGAAGGAATGCCTACTTCTGCACGATGTGATGATTTAGAAGC
CTTAAAAAAGAAGGGTTGCCCTCCAGATGACATAGAAAATCCCAGAGGCTCCAAAGATATAAAGAAAAAT
AAAAATGTAACCAACCGTAGCAAAGGAACAGCAGAGAAGCTCAAGCCAGAGGATATTACTCAGATCCAAC
CACAGCAGTTGGTTTTGCGATTAAGATCAGGGGAGCCACAGACATTTACATTAAAATTCAAGAGAGCTGA
AGACTATCCCATTGACCTCTACTACCTTATGGACCTGTCTTACTCAATGAAAGACGATTTGGAGAATGTA
AAAAGTCTTGGAACAGATCTGATGAATGAAATGAGGAGGATTACTTCGGACTTCAGAATTGGATTTGGCT
CATTTGTGGAAAAGACTGTGATGCCTTACATTAGCACAACACCAGCTAAGCTCAGGAACCCTTGCACAAG
TGAACAGAACTGCACCAGCCCATTTAGCTACAAAAATGTGCTCAGTCTTACTAATAAAGGAGAAGTATTT
AATGAACTTGTTGGAAAACAGCGCATATCTGGAAATTTGGATTCTCCAGAAGGTGGTTTCGATGCCATCA
TGCAAGTTGCAGTTTGTGGATCACTGATTGGCTGGAGGAATGTTACACGGCTGCTGGTGTTTTCCACAGA
TGCCGGGTTTCACTTTGCTGGAGATGGGAAACTTGGTGGCATTGTTTTACCAAATGATGGACAATGTCAC
CTGGAAAATAATATGTACACAATGAGCCATTATTATGATTATCCTTCTATTGCTCACCTTGTCCAGAAAC
TGAGTGAAAATAATATTCAGACAATTTTTGCAGTTACTGAAGAATTTCAGCCTGTTTACAAGGAGCTGAA
AAACTTGATCCCTAAGTCAGCAGTAGGAACATTATCTGCAAATTCTAGCAATGTAATTCAGTTGATCATT
GATGCATACAATTCCCTTTCCTCAGAAGTCATTTTGGAAAACGGCAAATTGTCAGAAGGAGTAACAATAA
GTTACAAATCTTACTGCAAGAACGGGGTGAATGGAACAGGGGAAAATGGAAGAAAATGTTCCAATATTTC
CATTGGAGATGAGGTTCAATTTGAAATTAGCATAACTTCAAATAAGTGTCCAAAAAAGGATTCTGACAGC
TTTAAAATTAGGCCTCTGGGCTTTACGGAGGAAGTAGAGGTTATTCTTCAGTACATCTGTGAATGTGAAT
GCCAAAGCGAAGGCATCCCTGAAAGTCCCAAGTGTCATGAAGGAAATGGGACATTTGAGTGTGGCGCGTG
CAGGTGCAATGAAGGGCGTGTTGGTAGACATTGTGAATGCAGCACAGATGAAGTTAACAGTGAAGACATG
GATGCTTACTGCAGGAAAGAAAACAGTTCAGAAATCTGCAGTAACAATGGAGAGTGCGTCTGCGGACAGT
GTGTTTGTAGGAAGAGGGATAATACAAATGAAATTTATTCTGGCAAATTCTGCGAGTGTGATAATTTCAA
CTGTGATAGATCCAATGGCTTAATTTGTGGAGGAAATGGTGTTTGCAAGTGTCGTGTGTGTGAGTGCAAC
CCCAACTACACTGGCAGTGCATGTGACTGTTCTTTGGATACTAGTACTTGTGAAGCCAGCAACGGACAGA
TCTGCAATGGCCGGGGCATCTGCGAGTGTGGTGTCTGTAAGTGTACAGATCCGAAGTTTCAAGGGCAAAC
GTGTGAGATGTGTCAGACCTGCCTTGGTGTCTGTGCTGAGCATAAAGAATGTGTTCAGTGCAGAGCCTTC
AATAAAGGAGAAAAGAAAGACACATGCACACAGGAATGTTCCTATTTTAACATTACCAAGGTAGAAAGTC
GGGACAAATTACCCCAGCCGGTCCAACCTGATCCTGTGTCCCATTGTAAGGAGAAGGATGTTGACGACTG
TTGGTTCTATTTTACGTATTCAGTGAATGGGAACAACGAGGTCATGGTTCATGTTGTGGAGAATCCAGAG
TGTCCCACTGGTCCAGACATCATTCCAATTGTAGCTGGTGTGGTTGCTGGAATTGTTCTTATTGGCCTTG
CATTACTGCTGATATGGAAGCTTTTAATGATAATTCATGACAGAAGGGAGTTTGCTAAATTTGAAAAGGA
GAAAATGAATGCCAAATGGGACACGGGTGAAAATCCTATTTATAAGAGTGCCGTAACAACTGTGGTCAAT
CCGAAGTATGAGGGAAAAGGTAGCGCATCCGGGGGTGCGTCAGGCGGCAGCGGATCTGGACCGGTCGCCA
CCATGGTGAGCAAGGGCGAGGAGCTGTTCACCGGGGTGGTGCCCATCCTGGTCGAGCTGGACGGCGACGT
AAACGGCCACAAGTTCAGCGTGTCCGGCGAGGGCGAGGGCGATGCCACCTACGGCAAGCTGACCCTGAAG
TTCATCTGCACCACCGGCAAGCTGCCCGTGCCCTGGCCCACCCTCGTGACCACCTTCAGCTACGGCGTGC
AGTGCTTCAGCCGCTACCCCGACCACATGAAGCAGCACGACTTCTTCAAGTCCGCCATGCCCGAAGGCTA
CGTCCAGGAGCGCACCATCTTCTTCAAGGACGACGGCAACTACAAGACCCGCGCCGAGGTGAAGTTCGAG
GGCGACACCCTGGTGAACCGCATCGAGCTGAAGGGCATCGACTTCAAGGAGGACGGCAACATCCTGGGGC
ACAAGCTGGAGTACAACTACAACAGCCACAACGTCTATATCATGGCCGACAAGCAGAAGAACGGCATCAA
GGCCAACTTCAAGATCCGCCACAACATCGAGGACGGCAGCGTGCAGCTCGCCGACCACTACCAGCAGAAC
ACCCCCATCGGCGACGGCCCCGTGCTGCTGCCCGACAACCACTACCTGAGCCACCAGTCCAAGCTGAGCA
AAGACCCCAACGAGAAGCGCGATCACATGGTCCTGCTGGAGTTCGTGACCGCCGCCGGGATCACTCTCGG
CATGGACGAGCTGTACAAGTAAAGCGGCCGCGACTCTAGATCATAATCAGCCATACCACATTTGTAGAGG
TTTTACTTGCTTTAAAAAACCTCCCACACCTCCCCCTGAACCTGAAACATAAAATGAATGCAATTGTTGT
TGTTAACTTGTTTATTGCAGCTTATAATGGTTACAAATAAAGCAATAGCATCACAAATTTCACAAATAAA
GCATTTTTTTCACTGCATTCTAGTTGTGGTTTGTCCAAACTCATCAATGTATCTTAAGGCGTAAATTGTA
AGCGTTAATATTTTGTTAAAATTCGCGTTAAATTTTTGTTAAATCAGCTCATTTTTTAACCAATAGGCCG
AAATCGGCAAAATCCCTTATAAATCAAAAGAATAGACCGAGATAGGGT
[37 nt withheld, positions 4179-4215]
AAAGAACGTGGACTCCAACGTCAAAGG
[49 nt withheld, positions 4243-4291]
T
[91 nt withheld, positions 4293-4383]
G
[124 nt withheld, positions 4385-4508]
CAGGTGGCACTTTTCGGGGAAATGTGCGCGGAACCCCTATTTGTTTATTTTTCTAAATACATTCAAATAT
GTATCCGCTCATGAGACAATAACCCTGATAAATGCTTCAATAATATTGAAAAAGGAAGAGTCCTGAGGCG
GAAAGAACCAGCTGTGGAATGTGTGTCAGTTAGGGTGTGGAAAGTCCCCAGGCTCCCCAGCAGGCAGAAG
TATGCAAAGCATGCATCTCAATTAGTCAGCAACCAGGTGTGGAAAGTCCCCAGGCTCCCCAGCAGGCAGA
AGTATGCAAAGCATGCATCTCAATTAGTCAGCAACCATAGTCCCGCCCCTAACTCCGCCCATCCCGCCCC
TAACTCCGCCCAGTTCCGCCCATTCTCCGCCCCATGGCTGACTAATTTTTTTTATTTATGCAGAGGCCGA
GGCCGCCTCGGCCTCTGAGCTATTCCAGAAGTAGTGAGGAGGCTTTTTTGGAGGCCTAGGCTTTTGCAAA
GATCGATCAAGAGACAGGATGAGGATCGTTTCGCATGATTGAACAAGATGGATTGCACGCAGGTTCTCCG
GCCGCTTGGGTGGAGAGGCTATTCGGCTATGACTGGGCACAACAGACAATCGGCTGCTCTGATGCCGCCG
TGTTCCGGCTGTCAGCGCAGGGGCGCCCGGTTCTTTTTGTCAAGACCGACCTGTCCGGTGCCCTGAATGA
ACTGCAAGACGAGGCAGCGCGGCTATCGTGGCTGGCCACGACGGGCGTTCCTTGCGCAGCTGTGCTCGAC
GTTGTCACTGAAGCGGGAAGGGACTGGCTGCTATTGGGCGAAGTGCCGGGGCAGGATCTCCTGTCATCTC
ACCTTGCTCCTGCCGAGAAAGTATCCATCATGGCTGATGCAATGCGGCGGCTGCATACGCTTGATCCGGC
TACCTGCCCATTCGACCACCAAGCGAAACATCGCATCGAGCGAGCACGTACTCGGATGGAAGCCGGTCTT
GTCGATCAGGATGATCTGGACGAAGAGCATCAGGGGCTCGCGCCAGCCGAACTGTTCGCCAGGCTCAAGG
CGAGCATGCCCGACGGCGAGGATCTCGTCGTGACCCATGGCGATGCCTGCTTGCCGAATATCATGGTGGA
AAATGGCCGCTTTTCTGGATTCATCGACTGTGGCCGGCTGGGTGTGGCGGACCGCTATCAGGACATAGCG
TTGGCTACCCGTGATATTGCTGAAGAGCTTGGCGGCGAATGGGCTGACCGCTTCCTCGTGCTTTACGGTA
TCGCCGCTCCCGATTCGCAGCGCATCGCCTTCTATCGCCTTCTTGACGAGTTCTTCTGAGCGGGACTCTG
GGGTTCGAAATGACCGACCAAGCGACGCCCAACCTGCCATCACGAGATTTCGATTCCACCGCCGCCTTCT
ATGAAAGGTTGGGCTTCGGAATCGTTTTCCGGGACGCCGGCTGGATGATCCTCCAGCGCGGGGATCTCAT
GCTGGAGTTCTTCGCCCACCCTAGGGGGAGGCTAACTGAAACACGGAAGGAGACAATACCGGAAGGAACC
CGCGCTATGACGGCAATAAAAAGACAGAATAAAACGCACGGTGTTGGGTCGTTTGTTCATAAACGCGGGG
TTCGGTCCCAGGGCTGGCACTCTGTCGATACCCCACCGAGACCCCATTGGGGCCAATACGCCCGCGTTTC
TTCCTTTTCCCCACCCCACCCCCCAAGTTCGGGTGAAGGCCCAGGGCTCGCAGCCAACGTCGGGGCGGCA
GGCCCTGCCATAGCCTCAGGTTACTCATATATACTTTAGATTGATTTAAAACTTCATTTTTAATTTAAAA
GGATCTAGGTGAAGATCCTTTTTGATAATCTCATGACCAAAATCCCTTAACGTGAGTTTTCGTTCCACTG
AGCGTCAGACCCCGTAGAAAAGATCAAAGGATCTTCTTGAGATCCTTTTTTTCTGCGCGTAATCTGCTGC
TTGCAAACAAAAAAACCACCGCTACCAGCGGTGGTTTGTTTGCCGGATCAAGAGCTACCAACTCTTTTTC
CGAAGGTAACTGGCTTCAGCAGAGCGCAGATACCAAATACTGTTCTTCTAGTGTAGCCGTAGTTAGGCCA
CCACTTCAAGAACTCTGTAGCACCGCCTACATACCTCGCTCTGCTAATCCTGTTACCAGTGGCTGCTGCC
AGTGGCGATAAGTCGTGTCTTACCGGGTTGGACTCAAGACGATAGTTACCGGATAAGGCGCAGCGGTCGG
GCTGAACGGGGGGTTCGTGCACACAGCCCAGCTTGGAGCGAACGACCTACACCGAACTGAGATACCTACA
GCGTGAGCTATGAGAAAGCGCCACGCTTCCCGAAGGGAGAAAGGCGGACAGGTATCCGGTAAGCGGCAGG
GTCGGAACAGGAGAGCGCACGAGGGAGCTTCCAGGGGGAAACGCCTGGTATCTTTATAGTCCTGTCGGGT
TTCGCCACCTCTGACTTGAGCGTCGATTTTTGTGATGCTCGTCAGGGGGGCGGAGCCTATGGAAAAACGC
CAGCAACGCGGCCTTTTTACGGTTCCTGGCCTTTTGCTGGCCTTTTGCTCACATGTTCTTTCCTGCGTTA
TCCCCTGATTCTGTGGATAACCGTATTAC
Features (pLannotate 1.2.2; 15 found; start..end, strand, type, name):
     71..374     +  enhancer       CMV enhancer: human cytomegalovirus immediate early enhancer
    375..578     +  promoter       CMV promoter: human cytomegalovirus (CMV) immediate early promoter
    601..628     +  misc_feature   MCS (fragment): multiple cloning site
    635..3028    +  CDS            ITGB1: ITB1_HUMAN - Also known as FNRB, MDF2, MSK12. Experimental evidence at protein level: Swiss-Prot protein existence level 1. (Microbial infection) In case of HIV-1 infection, integrin ITGA5:ITGB1 binding to extracellular viral Tat protein seems to enhance angiogenesis in Kaposi's sarcoma lesions. From Homo sapiens (Human).
   3083..3799    +  CDS            mPA-GFP: mPA-GFP is a fluorescent protein published in 2002, derived from Aequorea victoria. It is reported to be a monomer.
   3819..3902    +  CDS            large T antigen (fragment): large T antigen from SV40 (simian virus 40)
   3925..4046    +  polyA_signal   SV40 poly(A) signal: SV40 polyadenylation signal
   4080..4508    -  rep_origin     f1 ori (sequence partly withheld): f1 bacteriophage origin of replication; arrow indicates direction of (+) strand synthesis
   4535..4639    +  promoter       AmpR promoter: bla
   4641..4998    +  promoter       SV40 promoter: SV40 enhancer and early promoter
   5033..5827    +  CDS            NeoR/KanR: aminoglycoside phosphotransferase from Tn5; aph(3')-II (or nptII); confers resistance to neomycin, kanamycin, and G418 (Geneticin®)
   5848..6000    +  CDS            ble (fragment): BLE_KLEPN - Experimental evidence at protein level: Swiss-Prot protein existence level 1. Binding protein with a strong affinity to the bleomycin family of antibiotics. Binds to CL990; an antimitotic-antibiotic compound. From Klebsiella pneumoniae.
   6059..6106    +  polyA_signal   HSV TK poly(A) signal: herpes simplex virus thymidine kinase polyadenylation signal (Cole and Stacy, 1985)
   6197..6213    -  polyA_signal   bGH poly(A) signal (fragment): bovine growth hormone polyadenylation signal
   6435..7023    +  rep_origin     ori: high-copy-number ColE1/pMB1/pBR322/pUC origin of replication
