[The description below was written by a language model from this plasmid's Addgene catalogue record and pLannotate feature annotations shown in this document.]
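Description:
Integrin Beta1-mPA-GFP is a mammalian expression plasmid built on a Clontech N1-type backbone, in which the fluorescent protein sits downstream of the cloning site so that it is fused to the C terminus of the inserted gene. The insert is the human integrin beta-1 coding sequence (ITGB1, also known as CD29; about 2.4 kb), driven by the human cytomegalovirus immediate-early enhancer and promoter and followed, after a short linker, by monomeric photoactivatable GFP (mPA-GFP), an Aequorea victoria derivative. Transcripts are terminated by the SV40 polyadenylation signal. The small large T antigen fragment annotated just upstream of it probably reflects SV40-derived sequence in that region, not an expressed product.

The plasmid is propagated in E. coli through a high-copy ColE1/pUC-type origin. It carries a single NeoR/KanR (Tn5 aminoglycoside phosphotransferase) gene placed behind tandem bacterial (bla) and SV40 early promoters, with an HSV TK polyadenylation signal. This arrangement gives kanamycin resistance in bacteria and G418 selection in mammalian cells. An f1 origin is also present. The short ble and bGH poly(A) fragments annotated in the backbone appear to be partial matches, not functional elements. The catalogue lists a total size of 7,213 bp, whereas the sequenced record is 7,127 nt.

According to the depositor's notes, mPA-GFP is switched from its off state to its on state with roughly 400 nm light, after which it excites near 504 nm and emits near 517 nm. The associated publication concerns super-resolution microscopy of cell–ligand interactions on nanopatterned substrates. This suggests use of the construct for photoactivation-based localisation imaging of integrin beta-1.
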