Addgene plasmid #186302: Integrin Beta1-mPA-GFP
Purpose: Expresses mPA-GFP tagged Integrin beta-1 in mammalian cells on a CMV promoter
Depositing lab: Pakorn Kanchanawong. Publication: Ligand functionalization of titanium nanopattern enables the analysis of cell-ligand interactions by super-resolution microscopy. Jain K, Kanchanawong P, Sheetz MP, Zhou X, Cai H, Changede R. Nat Protoc. 2022 Jul 27. pii: 10.1038/s41596-022-00717-3. doi: 10.1038/s41596-022-00717-3. PubMed 35896742.
Backbone
  Vector backbone: Clontech N1
  Backbone size w/o insert (bp): 4000
  Total vector size (bp): 7213
  Vector type: Mammalian Expression, Bacterial Expression
  Selectable markers: Neomycin (select with G418)
Growth in bacteria
  Bacterial resistance: Kanamycin, 50 μg/mL
  Growth temperature: 37°C
  Growth strain: DH5alpha
  Copy number: High Copy
Gene/Insert
  Gene/Insert name: Integrin Beta 1 (alt names: ITGB1; CD29)
  Species: H. sapiens (human)
  Insert size (bp): 2394
  GenBank ID: NM_002211.3
  Entrez Gene: ITGB1 (a.k.a. CD29, FNRB, GPIIA, MDF2, MSK12, VLA-BETA, VLAB)
  Promoter: CMV
  Tag / fusion protein: mPA-GFP (C terminal on insert)
  Cloning method: Unknown
  Sequencing primers: 5′ CMV-F; 3′ SV40pA-R
Terms and licenses: Academic/Nonprofit Terms; Industry Terms: Not Available to Industry
Depositor comments: Photoconvertable: On: Excitation 504 nm, Emission 517 nm Off to On: 400 nm
How to cite: Integrin Beta1-mPA-GFP was a gift from Pakorn Kanchanawong (Addgene plasmid # 186302 ; http://n2t.net/addgene:186302 ; RRID:Addgene_186302)
